>Addgene plasmid #226667 | pTBL3401 BtoApegRNA-sfGFP | addgene full sequence | sequence record 450374 | Addgene NGS Result
GCTGACGGAATTTATGCCTCTTCCGACCATCAAGCATTTTATCCGTACTCCTGATGATGCATGGTTACTC
ACCACTGCGATCCCCGGGAAAACAGCATTCCAGGTATTAGAAGAATATCCTGATTCAGGTGAAAATATTG
TTGATGCGCTGGCAGTGTTCCTGCGCCGGTTGCATTCGATTCCTGTTTGTAATTGTCCTTTTAACAGCGA
TCGCGTATTTCGCCTCGCTCAGGCGCAATCACGAATGAATAACGGTTTGGTTGATGCGAGTGATTTTGAT
GACGAGCGTAATGGCTGGCCTGTTGAACAAGTCTGGAAAGAAATGCATAAGCTTTTGCCATTCTCACCGG
ATTCAGTCGTCACTCATGGTGATTTCTCACTTGATAACCTTATTTTTGACGAGGGGAAATTAATAGGTTG
TATTGATGTTGGACGAGTCGGAATCGCAGACCGATACCAGGATCTTGCCATCCTATGGAACTGCCTCGGT
GAGTTTTCTCCTTCATTACAGAAACGGCTTTTTCAAAAATATGGTATTGATAATCCTGATATGAATAAAT
TGCAGTTTCATTTGATGCTCGATGAGTTTTTCTAATCAGAATTGGTTAATTGGTTGTAACACGCGGCCGC
TCGGAATTAACCCTCACTAAAGGGAACAAAAGCTGGATTAATTAAGCGGCCGCATACGCGTATACTAGAT
TAACCCTAGAAAGATAATCATATTGTGACGTACGTTAAAGATAATCATGCGTAAAATTGACGCATGTGTT
TTATCGGTCTGTATATCGAGGTTTATTTATTAATTTGAATAGATATTAAGTTTTATTATATTTACACTTA
CATACTAATAATAAATTCAACAAACAATTTATTTATGTTTATTTATTTATTAAAAAAAAACAAAAACTCA
AAATTTCTTCTATAAAGTAACAAAACTTTTAACTAGTGTTCATCCATACCATGCGTGGGTACCCCATAGA
GCCCACCGCTGTAAGGTTAGTGTGTCCAGCATGCAACCTTTCCTTCCTGGATGAGCATCCCTGGAATAGG
AGAGCCAGCCTGCCTCCTGCGCTGGCACAGAGCCCGGTTCCCTAGACAACTGCCTCTCCAAATCTGATGT
CCAGCGCCACCTGGTGTCCACATCAAGCAGACACAATTAATAGTCAACCTGTTCAGGGTTCGTAACATCT
CTGTAACTGCTTGGACTGTTGTGATATGCCATATATGCAGTGGTGTTCGCCGGCGCTGGTTCCGGCTGTC
TTGCTTAGTTGTGAGTCGCCAGGCAGTCATCGGTATGATCTGTACATGATTCGTCAGTGTGAGCACCACT
GACGAGCAGATTTCCAGCATTACGCCAAGCTTGGGCTGCAGGTCGAGGGATCTCCATAAGAGAAGAGGGA
CAGCTATGACTGGGAGTAGTCAGGAGAGGAGGAAAAATCTGGCTAGTAAAACATGTAAGGAAAATTTTAG
GGATGTTAAAGAAAAAAATAACACAAAACAAAATATAAAAAAAATCTAACCTCAAGTCAAGGCTTTTCTA
TGGAATAAGGAATGGACAGCAGGGGGCTGTTTCATATACTGATGACCTCTTTATAGCCAACCTTTGTTCA
TGGCAGCCAGCATATGGGCATATGTTGCCAAACTCTAAACCAAATACTCATTCTGATGTTTTAAATGATT
TGCCCTCCCATATGTCCTTCCGAGTGAGAGACACAAAAAATTCCAACACACTATTGCAATGAAAATAAAT
TTCCTTTATTAGCCAGAAGTCAGATGCTCAAGGGGCTTCATGATGTCCCCATAATTTTTGGCAGAGGGAA
AAAGATCTCAGTGGTATTTGTGAGCCAGGGCATTGGCCACACCAGCCACCACCTTCTGATAGGCAGCCTG
CACCTGAGGAGTGAATCTCGAGTTAGGATTTGTACAGTTCATCCATACCATGCGTGATGCCCGCTGCGGT
TACGAACTCCAGCAGAACCATATGATCGCGTTTCTCGTTCGGATCTTTAGACAGAACGCTTTGCGTGCTC
AGATAGTGATTGTCTGGCAGCAGAACAGGACCATCACCGATTGGAGTGTTTTGCTGGTAGTGATCAGCCA
GCTGCACGCTGCCATCCTCCACGTTGTGGCGAATTTTAAAATTCGCTTTAATGCCATTTTTTTGTTTATC
GGCGGTGATGTAAACATTGTGGCTGTTAAAATTGTATTCCAGCTTATGGCCCAGGATATTGCCGTCCTCT
TTAAAGTCAATGCCTTTCAGCTCAATGCGGTTTACCAGGGTATCGCCTTCAAATTTCACTTCCGCACGCG
TTTTGTACGTGCCGTCATCCTTAAAGGAAATCGTGCGTTCCTGCACATAGCCTTCCGGCATGGCGGACTT
GAAGAAGTCATGCTGCTTCATATGGTCCGGATAACGAGCAAAGCACTGAACACCATAAGTCAGCGTCGTT
ACCAGAGTCGGCCAAGGAACCGGCAGTTTACCAGTAGTACAGATGAACTTCAGCGTCAGTTTACCATTAG
TTGCGTCACCTTCACCCTCGCCACGCACGGAAAACTTATGACCGTTGACATCACCATCCAGTTCCACCAG
AATAGGGACGACACCAGTGAACAGCTCTTCGCCTTTACGCATAGTGGCTAGCTCACGACACCTGAAATGG
AAGAAAAAAACTTTGAACCACTGTCTGAGGCTTGAGAATGAACCAAGATCCAAACTCAAAAAGGGCAAAT
TCCAAGGAGAATTACATCAAGTGCCAAGCTGGCCTAACTTCAGTCTCCACCCACTCAGTGTGGGGAAACT
CCATCGCATAAAACCCCTCCCCCCAACCTAAAGACGACGTACTCCAAAAGCGCGAGAACTAATCGAGGTG
CCTGGACGGCGCCCGGTACTCCGTGGAGTCACATGAAGCGACGGCTGAGGACGGAAAGGCCCTTTTCCTT
TGTGTGGGTGACTCACCCGCCCGCTCTCCCGAGCGCCGCGTCCTCCATTTTGAGCTCCCTGCAGCAGGGC
CGGGAAGCGGCCATCTTTCCGCTCACGCAACTGGTGCCGACCGGGCCAGCCTTGCCGCCCAGGGCGGGGC
GATACACGGCGGCGCGAGGCCAGGCACCAGAGCAGGCCGGCCAGCTTGAGACTACCCCCGTCCGATTCTC
GGTGGCCGCGCTCGCAGGCCCCGCCTCGCCGAACATGTGCGCTGGGACGCACGGGCCCCGTCGCCGCCCG
CGGCCCCAAAAACCGAAATACCAGTGTGCAGATCTTGGCCCGCATTTACAAGACTATCTTGCCAGAAAAA
AAGCGTCGCAGCAGGTCATCAAAAATTTTAAATGGCTAGAGACTTATCGAAAGCAGCGAGACAGGCGCGA
AGGTGCCACCAGATTCGCACGCGGCGGCCCCAGCGCCCAGGCCAGGCCTCAACTCAAGCACGAGGCGAAG
GGGCTCCTTAAGCGCAAGGCCTCGAACTCTCCCACCCACTTCCAACCCGAAGCTCGGGATCAAGAATCAC
GTACTGCAGCCAGGTGGAAGTAATTCAAGGCACGCAAGGGCCATAACCCGTAAAGAGGCCAGGCCCGCGG
GAACCACACACGGCACTTACCTGTGTTCTGGCGGCAAACCCGTTGCGAAAAAGAACGTTCACGGCGACTA
CTGCACTTATATACGGTTCTCCCCCACCCTCGGGAAAAAGGCGGAGCCAGTACACGACATCACTTTCCCA
GTTTACCCCGCGCCACCTTCTCTAGGCACCGGTTCAATTGCCGACCCCTCCCCCCAACTTCTCGGGGACT
GTGGGCGATGTGCGCTCTGCCCACTGACGGGCACCGTTTGAAAACTATTCCGGAATGGGAATCCAGGGGT
AGGAGATGCTTTGGCTCTAGATGCAAGACATGAAGCGTTTGCTTCTGGCCACCAGGGGGAGCTGCTGGGA
CGCAGACGGACTCCAAGGACTGGAGCCAGAAGCCTGGTGTTGCGACTGTGTGGAGCTTTATTCACTTCAG
CACTCCAGTCTTTCTAGAAGATGGAAAAAGGGCCATCTATCATGTGGCCATCATCACCATCATTGATGGC
AGAGGAAAGGAAGCCCTGCTTCCTCCAGCACCGACTCGGTGCCACTTTTTCAAGTTGATAACGGACTAGC
CTTATTTAAACTTGCTATGCTGTTTCCAGCTTAGCTCTTAAACTCAATGATAGATGGCCCAGTCGGTGTT
TCGTCCTTTCCACAAGATATATAAAGCCAAGAAATCGAAATACTTTCAAGTTACGGTAAGCATATGATAG
TCCATTTTAAAACATAATTTTAAAACTGCAAACTACCCAAGAAATTATTACTTTCTACGTCACGTATTTT
GTACTAATATCTTTGTGTTTACAGTCAAATTAATTCTAATTATCTCTCTAACAGCCTTGTATCGTATATG
CAAATATGAAGGAATCATGGGAAATAGGCCCTCCGTTTTAACCAACAACATTGCAACATATAGTTTTAGT
GTGATTCCTTTCATTCAGTGTTTTTCAAGAGTTTTAAAACAACACCAGCTTTCCAATTGTACTGAATTTG
TTTTTTTCCCTTTCATCACCACAAAAATCCAGTTTTGCCCAGTATATGGGGAAACCATTCTTACTGAACC
AGCAGAGGGCGCTGATGCACTAGTGATGTCCGATATGCCTAAGACTTAAAACATATAGAAACATCGTCTG
CAATTATCGGCCAGTTCAGTCTAGATGCGAATTCAGGGCCCATGGAGATCTGGGCCCATGCTAGCATTCT
AGTTGATATCTATAACAAGAAAATATATATATAATAAGTTATCACGTAAGTAGAACATGAAATAACAATA
TAATTATCGTATGAGTTAAATCTTAAAAGTCACGTAAAAGATAATCATGCGTCATTTTGACTCACGCGGT
CGTTATAGTTCAAAATCAGTGACACTTACCGCATTGACAAGCACGCCTCACGGGAGCTCCAAGCGGCGAC
TGAGATGTCCTAAATGCACAGCGACGGATTCGCGCTATTTAGAAAGAGAGAGCAATATTTCAAGAATGCA
TGCGTCAATTTTACGCAGACTATCTTTCTAGGGTTAATCTAGAATGGCGCGCCCCAATTCGCCCTATAGT
GAGTCGTATTAATTGGCGGCCGCACGGTTATCCACAGAATCAGGGGATAACGCAGGAAAGAACATGTGAG
CAAAAGGCCAGCAAAAGGCCAGGAACCGTAAAAAGGCCGCGTTGCTGGCGTTTTTCCATAGGCTCCGCCC
CCCTGACGAGCATCACAAAAATCGACGCTCAAGTCAGAGGTGGCGAAACCCGACAGGACTATAAAGATAC
CAGGCGTTTCCCCCTGGAAGCTCCCTCGTGCGCTCTCCTGTTCCGACCCTGCCGCTTACCGGATACCTGT
CCGCCTTTCTCCCTTCGGGAAGCGTGGCGCTTTCTCATAGCTCACGCTGTAGGTATCTCAGTTCGGTGTA
GGTCGTTCGCTCCAAGCTGGGCTGTGTGCACGAACCCCCCGTTCAGCCCGACCGCTGCGCCTTATCCGGT
AACTATCGTCTTGAGTCCAACCCGGTAAGACACGACTTATCGCCACTGGCAGCAGCCACTGGTAACAGGA
TTAGCAGAGCGAGGTATGTAGGCGGTGCTACAGAGTTCTTGAAGTGGTGGCCTAACTACGGCTACACTAG
AAGAACAGTATTTGGTATCTGCGCTCTGCTGAAGCCAGTTACCTTCGGAAAAAGAGTTGGTAGCTCTTGA
TCCGGCAAACAAACCACCGCTGGTAGCGGTGGTTTTTTTGTTTGCAAGCAGCAGATTACGCGCAGAAAAA
AAGGATCTCAAGAAGATCCTTTGATCTTTTCTACGGGGTCTGACGCTCAGTGGAACGAAAACTCACGTTA
AGGGATTTTGGTCATGACTGATCCTTCAACTCAGCAAAAGTTCGATTTATTCAACAAAGCCACGTTGTGT
CTCAAAATCTCTGATGTTACATTGCACAAGATAAAAATATATCATCATGAACAATAAAACTGTCTGCTTA
CATAAACAGTAATACAAGGGGTGTTATGAGCCATATTCAACGGGAAACGTCTTGCTCCAGGCCGCGATTA
AATTCCAACATGGATGCTGATTTATATGGGTATAAATGGGCTCGCGATAATGTCGGGCAATCAGGTGCGA
CAATCTATCGATTGTATGGGAAGCCCGATGCGCCAGAGTTGTTTCTGAAACATGGCAAAGGTAGCGTTGC
CAATGATGTTACAGATGAGATGGTCAGACTAAACTG
Features (pLannotate 1.2.2; 11 found; start..end, strand, type, name):
    635..653     +  promoter       T3 promoter: promoter for bacteriophage T3 RNA polymerase
   1705..1760    -  polyA_signal   β-globin poly(A) signal: rabbit β-globin polyadenylation signal (Gil and Proudfoot, 1987)
   1831..1905    -  CDS            HBB (fragment): HBB_PONPY - Experimental evidence at transcript level: Swiss-Prot protein existence level 2. Involved in oxygen transport from the lung to the various peripheral tissues. From Pongo pygmaeus (Bornean orangutan).
   1919..2632    -  CDS            superfolder GFP: GFP variant that folds robustly even when fused to poorly folded proteins (Pédelacq et al., 2006)
   2643..3816    -  promoter       EF-1α promoter: strong constitutive promoter for human elongation factor EF-1α
   3992..4014    +  misc_feature   HA-L (fragment): left homology arm from intron 1 of the mouse Rosa26 gene (Soriano, 1999)
   4088..4155    -  misc_RNA       tracrRNA (fragment): trans-activating CRISPR RNA for the Streptococcus pyogenes CRISPR/Cas9 system
   4203..4443    -  promoter       U6 promoter: RNA polymerase III promoter for human U6 snRNA
   5103..5121    -  promoter       T7 promoter: promoter for bacteriophage T7 RNA polymerase
   5233..5821    -  rep_origin     ori: high-copy-number ColE1/pMB1/pBR322/pUC origin of replication
   6046..595     +  CDS            KanR (across the origin): aminoglycoside phosphotransferase; aph(3')-Ia; confers resistance to kanamycin in bacteria or G418 (Geneticin®) in eukaryotes
