[The description below was written by a language model from this plasmid's Addgene catalogue record and pLannotate feature annotations shown in this document.]
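Description:
pTBL3401 BtoApegRNA-sfGFP is a 6.3 kb PiggyBac cargo plasmid for mammalian cells, built by Golden Gate assembly on the MTK0 PiggyBac cargo backbone from the Mammalian Toolkit, with the backbone's original mammalian marker gene removed. It is propagated in E. coli as a high-copy plasmid through a ColE1/pUC-type origin and selected with kanamycin via an aph(3')-Ia (KanR) gene. Short T3 and T7 promoter sequences lie on either side of the cargo region. The automated annotation does not pick up the PiggyBac terminal repeats, but as a cargo vector the construct is meant to have its payload integrated into the host genome by a PiggyBac transposase, presumably supplied separately.

The payload comprises two transcription units in the same orientation. A human U6 RNA polymerase III promoter drives a synthetic prime editing guide RNA, the "B to A" pegRNA. The annotation detects the S. pyogenes Cas9 guide scaffold (labelled as a tracrRNA fragment) downstream of the promoter, while the spacer and the 3′ extension that would carry the primer-binding site and reverse-transcription template are not annotated. The second unit uses the strong constitutive EF-1α promoter to express superfolder GFP, terminated by a rabbit β-globin polyadenylation signal. The small HBB hit most likely reflects this globin-derived 3′ region, and the short Rosa26 homology-arm hit is probably incidental. The sfGFP, originally from the MoClo Yeast Toolkit, acts as a fluorescent marker for cells carrying the pegRNA.

The associated work concerns recording sequential cellular events into DNA, so the pegRNA presumably writes one step of such a record when a prime editor is present. The record does not state the target site or the edit it installs.
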