Addgene plasmid #226667: pTBL3401 BtoApegRNA-sfGFP
Purpose: PiggyBac cargo vector encoding B to A pegRNA marked with sfGFP
Depositing lab: Chang Liu. Depositing organization: University of California, Irvine. Publication: Open-ended molecular recording of sequential cellular events into DNA. Loveless TB, Carlson CK, Dentzel Helmy CA, Hu VJ, Ross SK, Demelo MC, Murtaza A, Liang G, Ficht M, Singhai A, Pajoh-Casco MJ, Liu CC. Nat Chem Biol. 2025 Apr;21(4):512-521. doi: 10.1038/s41589-024-01764-5. Epub 2024 Nov 14. PubMed 39543397.
Backbone
  Vector backbone: MTK0 PiggyBac cargo backbone
  Backbone manufacturer: Hana El-Samad Lab
  Modifications to backbone: We removed the mammalian marker gene.
  Vector type: Mammalian Expression, CRISPR
Growth in bacteria
  Bacterial resistance: Kanamycin, 50 μg/mL
  Growth temperature: 37°C
  Growth strain: DH5alpha
  Copy number: High Copy
Gene/Insert
  Gene/Insert name: BtoA pegRNA
  gRNA/shRNA sequence: ACTGGGCCATCTATCATTGA
  Species: Synthetic
  Promoter: hU6
  Cloning method: Golden Gate
  Sequencing primers: 5′ hU6
Resource information
  A portion of this plasmid was derived from a plasmid made by: John Dueber's lab (sfGFP was obtained from the MoClo Yeast Toolkit, Kit #1000000061), and Hana El-Samad (Mammalian Toolkit, Kit #1000000180).
Terms and licenses: Academic/Nonprofit Terms; Industry Terms: Not Available to Industry
Depositor comments: Please visit https://doi.org/10.1101/2021.11.05.467507 for bioRxiv preprint.
How to cite: pTBL3401 BtoApegRNA-sfGFP was a gift from Chang Liu (Addgene plasmid # 226667 ; http://n2t.net/addgene:226667 ; RRID:Addgene_226667)
